>Addgene plasmid #123656 | pKM50 | addgene full sequence | sequence record 243712 | Addgene NGS Result
AAAGGATCTAGGTGAAGATCCTTTTTGATAATCTCATGACCAAAATCCCTTAACGTGAGTTTTCGTTCCA
CTGAGCGTCAGACCCCGTAGAAAAGATCAAAGGATCTTCTTGAGATCCTTTTTTTCTGCGCGTAATCTGC
TGCTTGCAAACAAAAAAACCACCGCTACCAGCGGTGGTTTGTTTGCCGGATCAAGAGCTACCAACTCTTT
TTCCGAAGGTAACTGGCTTCAGCAGAGCGCAGATACCAAATACTGTTCTTCTAGTGTAGCCGTAGTTAGG
CCACCACTTCAAGAACTCTGTAGCACCGCCTACATACCTCGCTCTGCTAATCCTGTTACCAGTGGCTGCT
GCCAGTGGCGATAAGTCGTGTCTTACCGGGTTGGACTCAAGACGATAGTTACCGGATAAGGCGCAGCGGT
CGGGCTGAACGGGGGGTTCGTGCACACAGCCCAGCTTGGAGCGAACGACCTACACCGAACTGAGATACCT
ACAGCGTGAGCTATGAGAAAGCGCCACGCTTCCCGAAGGGAGAAAGGCGGACAGGTATCCGGTAAGCGGC
AGGGTCGGAACAGGAGAGCGCACGAGGGAGCTTCCAGGGGGAAACGCCTGGTATCTTTATAGTCCTGTCG
GGTTTCGCCACCTCTGACTTGAGCGTCGATTTTTGTGATGCTCGTCAGGGGGGCGGAGCCTATGGAAAAA
CGCCAGCAACGCGGCCTTTTTACGGTTCCTGGCCTTTTGCTGGCCTTTTGCTCACATGGCTCGACAGATC
AAGCTTAGCGTGAACCTTGCATGCGTGCACAGAATTTGATTGCATTTCATGACCGGGTATCCATTCGGCG
CCGGCCACTGAACTGAAATTCAGTTTTGACAGCTCCACTGACTTGAAGCTCTTTTTCACCGAAACACATC
TCGGAAGAGACACGTTGGGAAAGAGTAAGTTTAATTTTTGTCGTTTTTCGTGGATTTTTAGTGATAATTC
GTGGTTTTTCGTTGTTAGCAATCTAAATCATTGATAGATCAAGTTAGAAATTGTGAAATATTGCTAAAAT
ACCTACATTATTCGTAGTTTATTCGATTTGTTGTAGTTGATGCATTCTAACCTCAATGTGGTTTCGTCTC
CGTCCAATTCCGATGTTATTGTCCAGTTCGTTAATTTTTGGTGTTTTCTCCCCGACTTTTCCACAGACTG
ATCGTCTGGATCCAAGCTTCCCGGGCAACTCTCGAGGTCGACGTGACCATGACTTCGAAAGTTTATGATC
CAGAACAAAGGAAACGGATGATAACTGGTCCGCAGTGGTGGGCCAGATGTAAACAAATGAATGTTCTTGA
TTCATTTATTAATTATTATGATTCAGAAAAACATGCAGAAAATGCTGTTATTTTTTTACATGGTAACGCG
GCCTCTTCTTATTTATGGCGACATGTTGTGCCACATATTGAGCCAGTAGCGCGGTGTATTATACCAGACC
TTATTGGTATGGGCAAATCAGGCAAATCTGGTAATGGTTCTTATAGGTTACTTGATCATTACAAATATCT
TACTGCATGGTTTGAACTTCTTAATTTACCAAAGAAGATCATTTTTGTCGGCCATGATTGGGGTGCTTGT
TTGGCATTTCATTATAGCTATGAGCATCAAGATAAGATCAAAGCAATAGTTCACGCTGAAAGTGTAGTAG
ATGTGATTGAATCATGGGATGAATGGCCTGATATTGAAGAAGATATTGCGTTGATCAAATCTGAAGAAGG
AGAAAAAATGGTTTTGGAGAATAACTTCTTCGTGGAAACCATGTTGCCATCAAAAATCATGAGAAAGTTA
GAACCAGAAGAATTTGCAGCATATCTTGAACCATTCAAAGAGAAAGGTGAAGTTCGTCGTCCAACATTAT
CATGGCCTCGTGAAATCCCGTTAGTAAAAGGTGGTAAACCTGACGTTGTACAAATTGTTAGGAATTATAA
TGCTTATCTACGTGCAAGTGATGATTTACCAAAAATGTTTATTGAATCGGACCCAGGATTCTTTTCCAAT
GCTATTGTTGAAGGTGCCAAGAAGTTTCCTAATACTGAATTTGTCAAAGTAAAAGGTCTTCATTTTTCGC
AAGAAGATGCACCTGATGAAATGGGAAAATATATCAAATCGTTCGTTGAGCGAGTTCTCAAAAATGAACA
ATAATTCTAGAGCGGCCGCTTCGAGCAGACATGATAAGATACATTGATGAGTTTGGACAAACCACAACTA
GAATGCAGTGAAAAAAATGCTTTATTTGTGAAATTTGTGATGCTATTGCTTTATTTGTAACCATTATAAG
CTGCAATAAACAAGTTAACAACAACAATTGCATTCATTTTATGTTTCAGGTTCAGGGGGAGGTGTGGGAG
GTTTTTTAAAGCAAGTAAAACCTCTACAAATGTGGTAAAATCGATAAGGATCCAGGTGGCACTTTTCGGG
GAAATGTGCGCGGAACCCCTATTTGTTTATTTTTCTAAATACATTCAAATATGTATCCGCTCATGAGACA
ATAACCCTGATAAATGCTTCAATAATATTGAAAAAGGAAGAGTATGAGTATTCAACATTTCCGTGTCGCC
CTTATTCCCTTTTTTGCGGCATTTTGCCTTCCTGTTTTTGCTCACCCAGAAACGCTGGTGAAAGTAAAAG
ATGCTGAAGATCAGTTGGGTGCACGAGTGGGTTACATCGAACTGGATCTCAACAGCGGTAAGATCCTTGA
GAGTTTTCGCCCCGAAGAACGTTTTCCAATGATGAGCACTTTTAAAGTTCTGCTATGTGGCGCGGTATTA
TCCCGTATTGACGCCGGGCAAGAGCAACTCGGTCGCCGCATACACTATTCTCAGAATGACTTGGTTGAGT
ACTCACCAGTCACAGAAAAGCATCTTACGGATGGCATGACAGTAAGAGAATTATGCAGTGCTGCCATAAC
CATGAGTGATAACACTGCGGCCAACTTACTTCTGACAACGATCGGAGGACCGAAGGAGCTAACCGCTTTT
TTGCACAACATGGGGGATCATGTAACTCGCCTTGATCGTTGGGAACCGGAGCTGAATGAAGCCATACCAA
ACGACGAGCGTGACACCACGATGCCTGTAGCAATGGCAACAACGTTGCGCAAACTATTAACTGGCGAACT
ACTTACTCTAGCTTCCCGGCAACAATTAATAGACTGGATGGAGGCGGATAAAGTTGCAGGACCACTTCTG
CGCTCGGCCCTTCCGGCTGGCTGGTTTATTGCTGATAAATCTGGAGCCGGTGAGCGTGGGTCTCGCGGTA
TCATTGCAGCACTGGGGCCAGATGGTAAGCCCTCCCGTATCGTAGTTATCTACACGACGGGGAGTCAGGC
AACTATGGATGAACGAAATAGACAGATCGCTGAGATAGGTGCCTCACTGATTAAGCATTGGTAACTGTCA
GACCAAGTTTACTCATATATACTTTAGATTGATTTAAAACTTCATTTTTAATTTA
Features (pLannotate 1.2.2; 6 found; start..end, strand, type, name):
    110..698     +  rep_origin     ori: high-copy-number ColE1/pMB1/pBR322/pUC origin of replication
   1239..2174    +  CDS            Rluc: luciferase from the anthozoan coelenterate Renilla reniformis (sea pansy)
   2205..2326    -  polyA_signal   SV40 poly(A) signal: SV40 polyadenylation signal
   2349..2417    -  CDS            large T antigen (fragment): large T antigen from SV40 (simian virus 40)
   2459..2563    +  promoter       AmpR promoter: bla
   2564..3424    +  CDS            AmpR: β-lactamase; bla; confers resistance to ampicillin, carbenicillin, and related antibiotics
