[The description below was written by a language model from this plasmid's Addgene catalogue record and pLannotate feature annotations shown in this document.]
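Description:
pKM50 is a small (about 3.5 kb) insect-cell luciferase reporter plasmid built on the Promega pRL-TK Renilla backbone, designed for constitutive expression of Renilla luciferase in mosquito cells. It is propagated in E. coli through a high-copy ColE1/pUC-type origin of replication and selected with ampicillin via the β-lactamase gene driven by its native bla promoter. It carries no insect-cell selection marker or viral delivery elements in the annotated features, so it is suited to delivery by transient transfection.

The defining modification is a promoter swap: the herpesvirus TK promoter of the parent vector was excised by restriction digestion and replaced with a 462 bp fragment carrying the Aedes aegypti ubiquitin UbL40 promoter, amplified from an existing UbL40-EGFP plasmid and inserted by ligation-independent (In-Fusion) cloning. The automated feature table does not annotate this promoter, but the unannotated interval between the origin and the start of the Rluc coding sequence is where it would be expected to sit. Downstream, the Renilla reniformis luciferase open reading frame is followed by an SV40 polyadenylation signal; the short "large T antigen" fragment flagged next to it is simply part of that SV40-derived late poly(A) region, not a functional gene.

Because UbL40 drives constitutive expression in mosquito cells, pKM50 provides a steady Renilla signal of the kind typically used as a normalisation or transfection control in dual-luciferase assays. The associated work concerns Aag2-derived Aedes aegypti cell lines and arbovirus replication, though the record does not state the plasmid's exact role in those experiments.
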