Addgene plasmid #123656: pKM50
Purpose: Encodes Renilla luciferase under the Aedes aegypti ubiquitin UbL40 promoter for constitutive expression in mosquito cells
Depositing lab: Kevin Maringer. Depositing organization: University of Surrey. Publication: Aedes aegypti (Aag2)-derived clonal mosquito cell lines reveal the effects of pre-existing persistent infection with the insect-specific bunyavirus Phasi Charoen-like virus on arbovirus replication. Fredericks AC, Russell TA, Wallace LE, Davidson AD, Fernandez-Sesma A, Maringer K. PLoS Negl Trop Dis. 2019 Nov 6;13(11):e0007346. doi: 10.1371/journal.pntd.0007346. eCollection 2019 Nov. PubMed 31693659.
Backbone
  Vector backbone: pRL-TK-Renilla
  Backbone manufacturer: Promega (Madison, WI USA)
  Backbone size w/o insert (bp): 3023
  Total vector size (bp): 3485
  Vector type: Insect Expression, Luciferase
Growth in bacteria
  Bacterial resistance: Ampicillin, 100 μg/mL
  Growth temperature: 37°C
  Growth strain: DH5alpha
  Copy number: Unknown
Gene/Insert
  Gene/Insert name: Aedes aegypti UbL40 promoter
  Species: Aedes aegypti
  Insert size (bp): 462
  Promoter: UbL40 promoter
  Cloning method: Ligation Independent Cloning
  Sequencing primers: 5′ gaaacgcctggtatctttata; 3′ tgtcgccataaataagaagag
Resource information
  A portion of this plasmid was derived from a plasmid made by: pSLfa-UbL40-EGFP (Raul Andino, University of California, San Francisco, CA USA) and pRL-TK-Renilla (Promega, Madison, WI USA)
Terms and licenses: Academic/Nonprofit Terms; Industry Terms: Not Available to Industry
Depositor comments: The constitutive Renilla luciferase expression plasmid pKM50 was generated in-house by amplifying the Aedes aegypti ubiquitin UbL40 promoter from pSLfa-UbL40-EGFP (a kind gift from Raul Andino, University of California, San Francisco, CA USA) and cloned by In-Fusion (Takara Biosciences, Mountain View, CA USA) into pRL-TK-Renilla (Promega, Madison, WI USA) after the TK promoter was removed by digestion with BglII and BstBI. Please visit https://www.biorxiv.org/content/10.1101/596205v1 for bioRxiv preprint.
How to cite: pKM50 was a gift from Kevin Maringer (Addgene plasmid # 123656 ; http://n2t.net/addgene:123656 ; RRID:Addgene_123656)
